>Addgene plasmid #158345 | pLKO_S.FLAG.VSVg_NGFR | addgene full sequence | sequence record 330661 | Addgene NGS Result
TCGACGGTATCGATCACGAGACTAGTATCGAGCGGCCGCCCCCTTCACCGAGGGCCTATTTCCCATGATT
CCTTCATATTTGCATATACGATACAAGGCTGTTAGAGAGATAATTGGAATTAATTTGACTGTAAACACAA
AGATATTAGTACAAAATACGTGACGTAGAAAGTAATAATTTCTTGGGTAGTTTGCAGTTTTAAAATTATG
TTTTAAAATGGACTATCATATGCTTACCGTAACTTGAAAGTATTTCGATTTCTTGGCTTTATATATCTTG
TGGAAAGGACGAAACACCGGGTCTTCGAGAAGACCTGTTTTAGAGCTAGAAATAGCAAGTTAAAATAAGG
CTAGTCCGTTATCAACTTGAAAAAGTGGCACCGAGTCGGTGCTTTTTTTAATTCTCGACCTCGAGACAAA
TGGCAGTATTCATCCACAATTTTAAAAGAAAAGGGGGGATTGGGGGGTACAGTGCAGGGGAAAGAATAGT
AGACATAATAGCAACAGACATACAAACTAAAGAATTACAAAAACAAATTACAAAAATTCAAAATTTTCGG
GTTTATTACAGGGACAGCAGAGATCCACTTTGGCCGCGGCTCGAGGCGATAAGCTTTGCAAAGATGGATA
AAGTTTTAAACAGAGAGGAATCTTTGCAGCTAATGGACCTTCTAGGTCTTGAAAGGAGTGGGAATTGGCT
CCGGTGCCCGTCAGTGGGCAGAGCGCACATCGCCCACAGTCCCCGAGAAGTTGGGGGGAGGGGTCGGCAA
TTGAACCGGTGCCTAGAGAAGGTGGCGCGGGGTAAACTGGGAAAGTGATGTCGTGTACTGGCTCCGCCTT
TTTCCCGAGGGTGGGGGAGAACCGTATATAAGTGCAGTAGTCGCCGTGAACGTTCTTTTTCGCAACGGGT
TTGCCGCCAGAACACAGGTAAGTGCCGTGTGTGGTTCCCGCGGGCCTGGCCTCTTTACGGGTTATGGCCC
TTGCGTGCCTTGAATTACTTCCACCTGGCTGCAGTACGTGATTCTTGATCCCGAGCTTCGGGTTGGAAGT
GGGTGGGAGAGTTCGAGGCCTTGCGCTTAAGGAGCCCCTTCGCCTCGTGCTTGAGTTGAGGCCTGGCCTG
GGCGCTGGGGCCGCCGCGTGCGAATCTGGTGGCACCTTCGCGCCTGTCTCGCTGCTTTCGATAAGTCTCT
AGCCATTTAAAATTTTTGATGACCTGCTGCGACGCTTTTTTTCTGGCAAGATAGTCTTGTAAATGCGGGC
CAAGATCTGCACACTGGTATTTCGGTTTTTGGGGCCGCGGGCGGCGACGGGGCCCGTGCGTCCCAGCGCA
CATGTTCGGCGAGGCGGGGCCTGCGAGCGCGGCCACCGAGAATCGGACGGGGGTAGTCTCAAGCTGGCCG
GCCTGCTCTGGTGCCTGGCCTCGCGCCGCCGTGTATCGCCCCGCCCTGGGCGGCAAGGCTGGCCCGGTCG
GCACCAGTTGCGTGAGCGGAAAGATGGCCGCTTCCCGGCCCTGCTGCAGGGAGCTCAAAATGGAGGACGC
GGCGCTCGGGAGAGCGGGCGGGTGAGTCACCCACACAAAGGAAAAGGGCCTTTCCGTCCTCAGCCGTCGC
TTCATGTGACTCCACGGAGTACCGGGCGCCGTCCAGGCACCTCGATTAGTTCTCGAGCTTTTGGAGTACG
TCGTCTTTAGGTTGGGGGGAGGGGTTTTATGCGATGGAGTTTCCCCACACTGAGTGGGTGGAGACTGAAG
TTAGGCCAGCTTGGCACTTGATGTAATTCTCCTTGGAATTTGCCCTTTTTGAGTTTGGATCTTGGTTCAT
TCTCAAGCCTCAGACAGTGGTTCAAAGTTTTTTTCTTCCATTTCAGGTGTCGTGAGGAATTCTGCAGTCG
ATCGACGGTACCGCGGGCCCGGGATCCACGGTCGCCACCATGGGGGCAGGTGCCACCGGCCGCGCCATGG
ACGGGCCGCGCCTGCTGCTGTTGCTGCTTCTGGGGGTGTCCCTTGGAGGTGCCAAGGAGGCATGCAAGGA
GACCGCCGCCGCCAAGTTCGAGAGGCAGCACATGGACAGCGGAGGAGGCGGGGGAGGGGACTACAAAGAC
GATGACGACAAGGGAGGAGGCGGGGGAGGGTATACAGATATCGAAATGAATAGACTCGGAAAGCCCACAG
GCCTGTACACACACAGCGGTGAGTGCTGCAAAGCCTGCAACCTGGGCGAGGGTGTGGCCCAGCCTTGTGG
AGCCAACCAGACCGTGTGTGAGCCCTGCCTGGACAGCGTGACGTTCTCCGACGTGGTGAGCGCGACCGAG
CCGTGCAAGCCGTGCACCGAGTGCGTGGGGCTCCAGAGCATGTCGGCGCCGTGCGTGGAGGCCGACGACG
CCGTGTGCCGCTGCGCCTACGGCTACTACCAGGATGAGACGACTGGGCGCTGCGAGGCGTGCCGCGTGTG
CGAGGCGGGCTCGGGCCTCGTGTTCTCCTGCCAGGACAAGCAGAACACCGTGTGCGAGGAGTGCCCCGAC
GGCACGTATTCCGACGAGGCCAACCACGTGGACCCGTGCCTGCCCTGCACCGTGTGCGAGGACACCGAGC
GCCAGCTCCGCGAGTGCACACGCTGGGCCGACGCCGAGTGCGAGGAGATCCCTGGCCGTTGGATTACACG
GTCCACACCCCCAGAGGGCTCGGACAGCACAGCCCCCAGCACCCAGGAGCCTGAGGCACCTCCAGAACAA
GACCTCATAGCCAGCACGGTGGCAGGTGTGGTGACCACAGTGATGGGCAGCTCCCAGCCCGTGGTGACCC
GAGGCACCACCGACAACCTCATCCCTGTCTATTGCTCCATCCTGGCTGCTGTGGTTGTGGGCCTTGTGGC
CTACATAGCCTTCAAGAGGTGGAACAGGGGTATCCTCTAGAGCGGCCGCGTCGACAATCAACCTCTGGAT
TACAAAATTTGTGAAAGATTGACTGGTATTCTTAACTATGTTGCTCCTTTTACGCTATGTGGATACGCTG
CTTTAATGCCTTTGTATCATGCTATTGCTTCCCGTATGGCTTTCATTTTCTCCTCCTTGTATAAATCCTG
GTTGCTGTCTCTTTATGAGGAGTTGTGGCCCGTTGTCAGGCAACGTGGCGTGGTGTGCACTGTGTTTGCT
GACGCAACCCCCACTGGTTGGGGCATTGCCACCACCTGTCAGCTCCTTTCCGGGACTTTCGCTTTCCCCC
TCCCTATTGCCACGGCGGAACTCATCGCCGCCTGCCTTGCCCGCTGCTGGACAGGGGCTCGGCTGTTGGG
CACTGACAATTCCGTGGTGTTGTCGGGGAAGCTGACGTCCTTTCCATGGCTGCTCGCCTGTGTTGCCACC
TGGATTCTGCGCGGGACGTCCTTCTGCTACGTCCCTTCGGCCCTCAATCCAGCGGACCTTCCTTCCCGCG
GCCTGCTGCCGGCTCTGCGGCCTCTTCCGCATCTTCGCCTTCGCCCTCAGACGAGTCGGATCTCCCTTTG
GGCCGCCTCCCCGCCTGGGTACCTTTAAGACCAATGACTTACAAGGCAGCTGTAGATCTTAGCCACTTTT
TAAAAGAAAAGGGGGGACTGGAAGGGCTAATTCACTCCCAACGAAGATAAGATCTGCTTTTTGCTTGTAC
TGGGTCTCTCTGGTTAGACCAGATCTGAGCCTGGGAGCTCTCTGGCTAACTAGGGAACCCACTGCTTAAG
CCTCAATAAAGCTTGCCTTGAGTGCTTCAAGTAGTGTGTGCCCGTCTGTTGTGTGACTCTGGTAACTAGA
GATCCCTCAGACCCTTTTAGTCAGTGTGGAAAATCTCTAGCAGTAGTAGTTCATGTCATCTTATTATTCA
GTATTTATAACTTGCAAAGAAATGAATATCAGAGAGTGAGAGGAACTTGTTTATTGCAGCTTATAATGGT
TACAAATAAAGCAATAGCATCACAAATTTCACAAATAAAGCATTTTTTTCACTGCATTCTAGTTGTGGTT
TGTCCAAACTCATCAATGTATCTTATCATGTCTGGCTCTAGCTATCCCGCCCCTAACTCCGCCCATCCCG
CCCCTAACTCCGCCCAGTTCCGCCCATTCTCCGCCCCATGGCTGACTAATTTTTTTTATTTATGCAGAGG
CCGAGGCCGCCTCGGCCTCTGAGCTATTCCAGAAGTAGTGAGGAGGCTTTTTTGGAGGCCTAGGGACGTA
CCCAATTCGCCCTATAGTGAGTCGTATTACGCGCGCTCACTGGCCGTCGTTTTACAACGTCGTGACTGGG
AAAACCCTGGCGTTACCCAACTTAATCGCCTTGCAGCACATCCCCCTTTCGCCAGCTGGCGTAATAGCGA
AGAGGCCCGCACCGATCGCCCTTCCCAACAGTTGCGCAGCCTGAATGGCGAATGGG
[124 nt withheld, positions 4397-4520]
C
[91 nt withheld, positions 4522-4612]
A
[49 nt withheld, positions 4614-4662]
CCTTTGACGTTGGAGTCCACGTTCTTT
[37 nt withheld, positions 4690-4726]
ACCCTATCTCGGTCTATTCTTTTGATTTATAAGGGATTTTGCCGATTTCGGCCTATTGGTTAAAAAATGA
GCTGATTTAACAAAAATTTAACGCGAATTTTAACAAAATATTAACGCTTACAATTTAGGTGGCACTTTTC
GGGGAAATGTGCGCGGAACCCCTATTTGTTTATTTTTCTAAATACATTCAAATATGTATCCGCTCATGAG
ACAATAACCCTGATAAATGCTTCAATAATATTGAAAAAGGAAGAGTATGAGTATTCAACATTTCCGTGTC
GCCCTTATTCCCTTTTTTGCGGCATTTTGCCTTCCTGTTTTTGCTCACCCAGAAACGCTGGTGAAAGTAA
AAGATGCTGAAGATCAGTTGGGTGCACGAGTGGGTTACATCGAACTGGATCTCAACAGCGGTAAGATCCT
TGAGAGTTTTCGCCCCGAAGAACGTTTTCCAATGATGAGCACTTTTAAAGTTCTGCTATGTGGCGCGGTA
TTATCCCGTATTGACGCCGGGCAAGAGCAACTCGGTCGCCGCATACACTATTCTCAGAATGACTTGGTTG
AGTACTCACCAGTCACAGAAAAGCATCTTACGGATGGCATGACAGTAAGAGAATTATGCAGTGCTGCCAT
AACCATGAGTGATAACACTGCGGCCAACTTACTTCTGACAACGATCGGAGGACCGAAGGAGCTAACCGCT
TTTTTGCACAACATGGGGGATCATGTAACTCGCCTTGATCGTTGGGAACCGGAGCTGAATGAAGCCATAC
CAAACGACGAGCGTGACACCACGATGCCTGTAGCAATGGCAACAACGTTGCGCAAACTATTAACTGGCGA
ACTACTTACTCTAGCTTCCCGGCAACAATTAATAGACTGGATGGAGGCGGATAAAGTTGCAGGACCACTT
CTGCGCTCGGCCCTTCCGGCTGGCTGGTTTATTGCTGATAAATCTGGAGCCGGTGAGCGTGGGTCTCGCG
GTATCATTGCAGCACTGGGGCCAGATGGTAAGCCCTCCCGTATCGTAGTTATCTACACGACGGGGAGTCA
GGCAACTATGGATGAACGAAATAGACAGATCGCTGAGATAGGTGCCTCACTGATTAAGCATTGGTAACTG
TCAGACCAAGTTTACTCATATATACTTTAGATTGATTTAAAACTTCATTTTTAATTTAAAAGGATCTAGG
TGAAGATCCTTTTTGATAATCTCATGACCAAAATCCCTTAACGTGAGTTTTCGTTCCACTGAGCGTCAGA
CCCCGTAGAAAAGATCAAAGGATCTTCTTGAGATCCTTTTTTTCTGCGCGTAATCTGCTGCTTGCAAACA
AAAAAACCACCGCTACCAGCGGTGGTTTGTTTGCCGGATCAAGAGCTACCAACTCTTTTTCCGAAGGTAA
CTGGCTTCAGCAGAGCGCAGATACCAAATACTGTTCTTCTAGTGTAGCCGTAGTTAGGCCACCACTTCAA
GAACTCTGTAGCACCGCCTACATACCTCGCTCTGCTAATCCTGTTACCAGTGGCTGCTGCCAGTGGCGAT
AAGTCGTGTCTTACCGGGTTGGACTCAAGACGATAGTTACCGGATAAGGCGCAGCGGTCGGGCTGAACGG
GGGGTTCGTGCACACAGCCCAGCTTGGAGCGAACGACCTACACCGAACTGAGATACCTACAGCGTGAGCT
ATGAGAAAGCGCCACGCTTCCCGAAGGGAGAAAGGCGGACAGGTATCCGGTAAGCGGCAGGGTCGGAACA
GGAGAGCGCACGAGGGAGCTTCCAGGGGGAAACGCCTGGTATCTTTATAGTCCTGTCGGGTTTCGCCACC
TCTGACTTGAGCGTCGATTTTTGTGATGCTCGTCAGGGGGGCGGAGCCTATGGAAAAACGCCAGCAACGC
GGCCTTTTTACGGTTCCTGGCCTTTTGCTGGCCTTTTGCTCACATGTTCTTTCCTGCGTTATCCCCTGAT
TCTGTGGATAACCGTATTACCGCCTTTGAGTGAGCTGATACCGCTCGCCGCAGCCGAACGACCGAGCGCA
GCGAGTCAGTGAGCGAGGAAGCGGAAGAGCGCCCAATACGCAAACCGCCTCTCCCCGCGCGTTGGCCGAT
TCATTAATGCAGCTGGCACGACAGGTTTCCCGACTGGAAAGCGGGCAGTGAGCGCAACGCAATTAATGTG
AGTTAGCTCACTCATTAGGCACCCCAGGCTTTACACTTTATGCTTCCGGCTCGTATGTTGTGTGGAATTG
TGAGCGGATAACAATTTCACACAGGAAACAGCTATGACCATGATTACGCCAAGCGCGCAATTAACCCTCA
CTAAAGGGAACAAAAGCTGGAGCTGCAAGCTTAATGTAGTCTTATGCAATACTCTTGTAGTCTTGCAACA
TGGTAACGATGAGTTAGCAACATGCCTTACAAGGAGAGAAAAAGCACCGTGCATGGCGATTGGTGGAAGT
AAGGTGGTACGATCGTGCCTTATTAGGAAGGCAACAGACGGGTCTGACATGGATTGGACGAACCACTGAA
TTGCCGCATTGCAGAGATATTGTATTTAAGTGCCTAGCTCGATACATAAACGGGTCTCTCTGGTTAGACC
AGATCTGAGCCTGGGAGCTCTCTGGCTAACTAGGGAACCCACTGCTTAAGCCTCAATAAAGCTTGCCTTG
AGTGCTTCAAGTAGTGTGTGCCCGTCTGTTGTGTGACTCTGGTAACTAGAGATCCCTCAGACCCTTTTAG
TCAGTGTGGAAAATCTCTAGCAGTGGCGCCCGAACAGGGACTTGAAAGCGAAAGGGAAACCAGAGGAGCT
CTCTCGACGCAGGACTCGGCTTGCTGAAGCGCGCACGGCAAGAGGCGAGGGGCGGCGACTGGTGAGTACG
CCAAAAATTTTGACTAGCGGAGGCTAGAAGGAGAGAGATGGGTGCGAGAGCGTCAGTATTAAGCGGGGGA
GAATTAGATCGCGATGGGAAAAAATTCGGTTAAGGCCAGGGGGAAAGAAAAAATATAAATTAAAACATAT
AGTATGGGCAAGCAGGGAGCTAGAACGATTCGCAGTTAATCCTGGCCTGTTAGAAACATCAGAAGGCTGT
AGACAAATACTGGGACAGCTACAACCATCCCTTCAGACAGGATCAGAAGAACTTAGATCATTATATAATA
CAGTAGCAACCCTCTATTGTGTGCATCAAAGGATAGAGATAAAAGACACCAAGGAAGCTTTAGACAAGAT
AGAGGAAGAGCAAAACAAAAGTAAGACCACCGCACAGCAAGCGGCCGCTGATCTTCAGACCTGGAGGAGG
AGATATGAGGGACAATTGGAGAAGTGAATTATATAAATATAAAGTAGTAAAAATTGAACCATTAGGAGTA
GCACCCACCAAGGCAAAGAGAAGAGTGGTGCAGAGAGAAAAAAGAGCAGTGGGAATAGGAGCTTTGTTCC
TTGGGTTCTTGGGAGCAGCAGGAAGCACTATGGGCGCAGCGTCAATGACGCTGACGGTACAGGCCAGACA
ATTATTGTCTGGTATAGTGCAGCAGCAGAACAATTTGCTGAGGGCTATTGAGGCGCAACAGCATCTGTTG
CAACTCACAGTCTGGGGCATCAAGCAGCTCCAGGCAAGAATCCTGGCTGTGGAAAGATACCTAAAGGATC
AACAGCTCCTGGGGATTTGGGGTTGCTCTGGAAAACTCATTTGCACCACTGCTGTGCCTTGGAATGCTAG
TTGGAGTAATAAATCTCTGGAACAGATTTGGAATCACACGACCTGGATGGAGTGGGACAGAGAAATTAAC
AATTACACAAGCTTAATACACTCCTTAATTGAAGAATCGCAAAACCAGCAAGAAAAGAATGAACAAGAAT
TATTGGAATTAGATAAATGGGCAAGTTTGTGGAATTGGTTTAACATAACAAATTGGCTGTGGTATATAAA
ATTATTCATAATGATAGTAGGAGGCTTGGTAGGTTTAAGAATAGTTTTTGCTGTACTTTCTATAGTGAAT
AGAGTTAGGCAGGGATATTCACCATTATCGTTTCAGACCCACCTCCCAACCCCGAGGGGACCCGACAGGC
CCGAAGGAATAGAAGAAGAAGGTGGAGAGAGAGACAGAGACAGATCCATTCGATTAGTGAACGGATC
Features (pLannotate 1.2.2; 29 found; start..end, strand, type, name):
     50..290     +  promoter       U6 promoter: RNA polymerase III promoter for human U6 snRNA
    317..392     +  misc_RNA       gRNA scaffold: guide RNA scaffold for the Streptococcus pyogenes CRISPR/Cas9 system
    440..557     +  misc_feature   cPPT/CTS: central polypurine tract and central termination sequence of HIV-1
    624..690     +  CDS            small t antigen (fragment): SV40 (simian virus 40) small t antigen
    697..1875    +  promoter       EF-1α promoter: strong constitutive promoter for human elongation factor EF-1α
   1892..1917    +  misc_feature   MCS (fragment): multiple cloning site
   1930..2895    +  CDS            NGFR (fragment): TNR16_HUMAN - Also known as TNFRSF16. Experimental evidence at protein level: Swiss-Prot protein existence level 1. Low affinity receptor which can bind to NGF, BDNF, NTF3, and NTF4. Forms a heterodimeric receptor with SORCS2 that binds the precursor forms of NGF, BDNF and NTF3 with high affinity, and has much lower affinity for mature NGF and BDNF (PubMed:24908487). Plays an important role in differentiation and survival of specific neuronal populations during development (By similarity). Can mediate cell survival as well as cell death of neural cells. Plays a role in the inactivation of RHOA
   2926..3514    +  misc_feature   WPRE: woodchuck hepatitis virus posttranscriptional regulatory element
   3519..3656    +  CDS            nef (fragment): NEF_HV1LA - Experimental evidence at protein level: Swiss-Prot protein existence level 1. Extracellular Nef protein targets CD4(+) T-lymphocytes for apoptosis by interacting with CXCR4 surface receptors. From Human immunodeficiency virus type 1 group M subtype B (isolate Lai) (HIV-1).
   3642..3822    +  LTR            5' LTR (truncated): truncated 5' long terminal repeat (LTR) from HIV-1
   3894..4015    +  polyA_signal   SV40 poly(A) signal: SV40 polyadenylation signal
   4055..4190    +  rep_origin     SV40 ori: SV40 origin of replication
   4211..4229    -  promoter       T7 promoter: promoter for bacteriophage T7 RNA polymerase
   4237..4392    +  CDS            lacZα (fragment): LacZα fragment of β-galactosidase; lacZ fragment
   4397..4825    +  rep_origin     f1 ori (sequence partly withheld): f1 bacteriophage origin of replication; arrow indicates direction of (+) strand synthesis
   4878..4982    +  promoter       AmpR promoter: bla
   4983..5843    +  CDS            AmpR: β-lactamase; bla; confers resistance to ampicillin, carbenicillin, and related antibiotics
   6014..6602    +  rep_origin     ori: high-copy-number ColE1/pMB1/pBR322/pUC origin of replication
   6785..6877    +  CDS            lacI (fragment): lac repressor; lacI; The lac repressor binds to the lac operator to inhibit transcription in E. coli. This inhibition can be relieved by adding lactose or isopropyl-β-D-thiogalactopyranoside (IPTG).
   6890..6911    +  protein_bind   CAP binding site: CAP binding activates transcription in the presence of cAMP. E. coli catabolite activator protein
   6926..6956    +  promoter       lac promoter: promoter for the E. coli lac operon
   6964..6980    +  protein_bind   lac operator: The lac repressor binds to the lac operator to inhibit transcription in E. coli. This inhibition can be relieved by adding lactose or isopropyl-β-D-thiogalactopyranoside (IPTG). lac repressor encoded by lacI
   7025..7043    +  promoter       T3 promoter: promoter for bacteriophage T3 RNA polymerase
   7071..7297    +  promoter       RSV promoter: Rous sarcoma virus enhancer/promoter
   7298..7478    +  LTR            5' LTR (truncated): truncated 5' long terminal repeat (LTR) from HIV-1
   7525..7650    +  misc_feature   HIV-1 Ψ: packaging signal of human immunodeficiency virus type 1
   7634..7997    +  CDS            HIV-1 gag (fragment): gag protein from human immunodeficiency virus 1; gag
   8143..8376    +  misc_feature   RRE: The Rev response element (RRE) of HIV-1 allows for Rev-dependent mRNA export from the nucleus to the cytoplasm.
   8753..8853    +  CDS            Rev (fragment): human immunodeficiency virus 1 (HIV-1) Rev protein; rev; enhances nuclear export of unspliced and incompletely spliced viral mRNAs
