[The description below was written by a language model from this plasmid's Addgene catalogue record and pLannotate feature annotations shown in this document.]
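Description:
pLKO_S.FLAG.VSVg_NGFR is a lentiviral CRISPR vector on the pLKO backbone (about 8.9 kb in the sequenced record) that pairs a guide RNA expression cassette with a protein barcode, or "Pro-Code", for tracking transduced cells. It is propagated in E. coli through a high-copy ColE1/pUC-type origin with ampicillin selection (AmpR), and also carries an f1 origin and an SV40 origin. The viral portion has a third-generation layout. An RSV promoter is fused to a truncated HIV-1 5' LTR and drives genomic RNA production in packaging cells. It is followed by the Ψ packaging signal with a gag fragment, the Rev response element for Rev-dependent nuclear export, the cPPT/CTS, and a downstream truncated LTR, which the annotation software labels as a 5' LTR. An SV40 polyadenylation signal lies beyond it.

Between the LTRs sit two expression units. A human U6 Pol III promoter precedes the S. pyogenes gRNA scaffold, providing the site into which an sgRNA spacer is cloned. The record lists no Cas9, so the nuclease must be supplied separately. Downstream, the EF-1α promoter drives a human NGFR lacking its signaling domain (dNGFR), followed by a WPRE to enhance transcript expression. According to the catalogue entry, the receptor carries an N-terminal combination of three epitopes: S, FLAG and VSVg. These tags are not individually annotated in the feature table. The truncated receptor acts as an inert scaffold for this epitope combination, which identifies the vector, and therefore the associated sgRNA, by antibody staining. The stated use is vector and cell tracking and phenotypic CRISPR screens read out at single-cell resolution by cytometry. No mammalian drug-selection marker is annotated.
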