Addgene plasmid #158345: pLKO_S.FLAG.VSVg_NGFR
Purpose: Protein Barcode (Pro-Code) for vector/cell tracking. Contains U6 trRNA cassette for sgRNA cloning. Enables phenotypic CRISPR screens at a single cell resolution (using cytometry).
Depositing lab: Brian Brown. Depositing organization: Icahn School of Medicine at Mount Sinai. Publication: Protein Barcodes Enable High-Dimensional Single-Cell CRISPR Screens. Wroblewska A, Dhainaut M, Ben-Zvi B, Rose SA, Park ES, Amir ED, Bektesevic A, Baccarini A, Merad M, Rahman AH, Brown BD. Cell. 2018 Nov 1;175(4):1141-1155.e16. doi: 10.1016/j.cell.2018.09.022. Epub 2018 Oct 18. PubMed 30343902.
Backbone
  Vector backbone: pLKO
  Backbone size w/o insert (bp): 9000
  Vector type: Lentiviral, CRISPR
Growth in bacteria
  Bacterial resistance: Ampicillin, 100 μg/mL
  Growth temperature: 37°C
  Growth strain: NEB Stable
  Copy number: High Copy
Gene/Insert
  Gene/Insert name: Pro-Code Tagged human dNGFR
  Species: H. sapiens (human)
  Insert size (bp): 1000
  Mutation: Truncation of the signaling domain
  Entrez Gene: NGFR (a.k.a. CD271, Gp80-LNGFR, TNFRSF16, p75(NTR), p75NTR)
  Promoter: EF1a
  Tag / fusion protein: S.FLAG.VSVg (N terminal on insert)
  Cloning method: Restriction Enzyme; 5′ cloning site Unknown (unknown if destroyed)
  Sequencing primers: 5′ cctttttgagtttggatcttggttcat
Terms and licenses: Academic/Nonprofit Terms; Industry Terms: Not Available to Industry
How to cite: pLKO_S.FLAG.VSVg_NGFR was a gift from Brian Brown (Addgene plasmid # 158345 ; http://n2t.net/addgene:158345 ; RRID:Addgene_158345)
