>Addgene plasmid #158345 | pLKO_S.FLAG.VSVg_NGFR | depositor partial sequence | sequence record 305559 | Tagged NGFR
ATGGGGGCAGGTGCCACCGGCCGCGCCATGGACGGGCCGCGCCTGCTGCTGTTGCTGCTTCTGGGGGTGT
CCCTTGGAGGTGCCAAGGAGGCATGCAAGGAGACCGCCGCCGCCAAGTTCGAGAGGCAGCACATGGACAG
CGGAGGAGGCGGGGGAGGGGACTACAAAGACGATGACGACAAGGGAGGAGGCGGGGGAGGGTATACAGAT
ATCGAAATGAATAGACTCGGAAAGCCCACAGGCCTGTACACACACAGCGGTGAGTGCTGCAAAGCCTGCA
ACCTGGGCGAGGGTGTGGCCCAGCCTTGTGGAGCCAACCAGACCGTGTGTGAGCCCTGCCTGGACAGCGT
GACGTTCTCCGACGTGGTGAGCGCGACCGAGCCGTGCAAGCCGTGCACCGAGTGCGTGGGGCTCCAGAGC
ATGTCGGCGCCGTGCGTGGAGGCCGACGACGCCGTGTGCCGCTGCGCCTACGGCTACTACCAGGATGAGA
CGACTGGGCGCTGCGAGGCGTGCCGCGTGTGCGAGGCGGGCTCGGGCCTCGTGTTCTCCTGCCAGGACAA
GCAGAACACCGTGTGCGAGGAGTGCCCCGACGGCACGTATTCCGACGAGGCCAACCACGTGGACCCGTGC
CTGCCCTGCACCGTGTGCGAGGACACCGAGCGCCAGCTCCGCGAGTGCACACGCTGGGCCGACGCCGAGT
GCGAGGAGATCCCTGGCCGTTGGATTACACGGTCCACACCCCCAGAGGGCTCGGACAGCACAGCCCCCAG
CACCCAGGAGCCTGAGGCACCTCCAGAACAAGACCTCATAGCCAGCACGGTGGCAGGTGTGGTGACCACA
GTGATGGGCAGCTCCCAGCCCGTGGTGACCCGAGGCACCACCGACAACCTCATCCCTGTCTATTGCTCCA
TCCTGGCTGCTGTGGTTGTGGGCCTTGTGGCCTACATAGCCTTCAAGAGGTGGAACAGGGGTATCCTCTA
G
